Addgene plasmid #203546: pCAG-FIP200 (1-640)-msfGFP
Purpose: FIP200 NTD-GFP-10His mammalian expression
Depositing lab: James Hurley. Depositing organization: University of California, Berkeley. Publication: Structure and activation of the human autophagy-initiating ULK1C:PI3KC3-C1 supercomplex. Chen M, Nguyen TN, Ren X, Khuu G, Cook ASI, Zhao Y, Yildiz A, Lazarou M, Hurley JH. Nat Struct Mol Biol. 2025 Sep;32(9):1596-1605. doi: 10.1038/s41594-025-01557-x. Epub 2025 May 29. PubMed 40442316.
Backbone
  Vector backbone: pCAG
  Vector type: Mammalian Expression
Growth in bacteria
  Bacterial resistance: Ampicillin, 100 μg/mL
  Growth temperature: 37°C
  Growth strain: DH5alpha
  Copy number: High Copy
Gene/Insert
  Gene/Insert name: FIP200
  Species: H. sapiens (human)
  GenBank ID: NP_055596.3
  Entrez Gene: RB1CC1 (a.k.a. ATG17, CC1, FIP200, PPP1R131)
  Promoter: CMV
  Tag / fusion protein: msfGFP-10His (C terminal on insert)
  Cloning method: Restriction Enzyme; 5′ cloning site ClaI (unknown if destroyed); 3′ cloning site KpnI (unknown if destroyed)
Terms and licenses: Academic/Nonprofit Terms; Industry Terms: Not Available to Industry
Depositor comments: FIP200 (1-640)-TEVsite-msfGFP-10His-stop
How to cite: pCAG-FIP200 (1-640)-msfGFP was a gift from James Hurley (Addgene plasmid # 203546 ; http://n2t.net/addgene:203546 ; RRID:Addgene_203546)
