[The description below was written by a language model from this plasmid's Addgene catalogue record and pLannotate feature annotations shown in this document.]
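Description:
pCAG-FIP200 (1-640)-msfGFP is a 7.5 kb mammalian expression plasmid built on the pCAG backbone for producing the N-terminal domain of human FIP200 (RB1CC1), a scaffold subunit of the autophagy-initiating ULK1 complex. It is maintained in E. coli through a high-copy ColE1/pUC-type origin and an ampicillin resistance gene (β-lactamase) driven by its own promoter. The backbone also carries remnants of the lac promoter/operator region and an SV40 origin with an SV40 polyadenylation signal. The SV40 origin can support episomal replication in cells expressing large T antigen. No mammalian selection marker is annotated, which suggests transient transfection.

The catalogue entry lists the promoter as CMV, but the feature table shows the composite CAG arrangement: the CMV immediate-early enhancer joined to the chicken β-actin promoter and a chimeric β-actin/β-globin intron, a combination that gives strong, broadly active expression. Downstream lies the open reading frame encoding FIP200 residues 1-640, followed by a TEV protease cleavage site, monomeric superfolder GFP (matched by the annotation software to the closely related SiriusGFP) and a C-terminal polyhistidine tag. The depositor describes this tag as 10xHis, while the automated annotation recognises an 8xHis motif within it. Transcripts terminate at a rabbit β-globin polyadenylation signal, and the short flanking HBB fragments are β-globin sequences belonging to the vector.

This design allows fluorescent monitoring of expression and nickel-affinity purification, and the GFP-His module can be removed with TEV protease. It fits the associated structural study of the human ULK1 complex and its supercomplex with PI3KC3-C1.
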