Features (pLannotate 1.2.2; 21 found; start..end, strand, type, name):
    127..506     +  enhancer       CMV enhancer: human cytomegalovirus immediate early enhancer
    508..783     +  promoter       chicken β-actin promoter: No description available
    784..1800    +  intron         chimeric intron: chimera between introns from chicken β-actin and rabbit β-globin
   1798..1854    +  CDS            HBB (fragment): HBB_LEPEU - Experimental evidence at protein level: Swiss-Prot protein existence level 1. Involved in oxygen transport from the lung to the various peripheral tissues. From Lepus europaeus (European hare).
   1881..3806    +  CDS            RB1CC1 (fragment): RBCC1_HUMAN - Also known as KIAA0203, RBICC. Experimental evidence at protein level: Swiss-Prot protein existence level 1. Involved in autophagy (PubMed:21775823). Regulates early events but also late events of autophagosome formation through direct interaction with Atg16L1 (PubMed:23392225). Required for the formation of the autophagosome-like double-membrane structure that surrounds the Salmonella-containing vacuole (SCV) during S.typhimurium infection and subsequent xenophagy (By similarity). Involved in repair of DNA damage caused by ionizing radiation, which subsequently improves cell sur
   3807..3823    +  CDS            TEV site (fragment): tobacco etch virus (TEV) protease recognition and cleavage site
   3834..4550    +  CDS            SiriusGFP: enhanced GFP (EGFP) derivative that exhibits robust folding and enhanced photostability (Zhong et al., 2019) mammalian codon-optimized
   4554..4577    +  CDS            8xHis: 8xHis affinity tag
   4590..4667    +  CDS            HBB (fragment): HBB_PONPY - Experimental evidence at transcript level: Swiss-Prot protein existence level 2. Involved in oxygen transport from the lung to the various peripheral tissues. From Pongo pygmaeus (Bornean orangutan).
   4738..4793    +  polyA_signal   β-globin poly(A) signal: rabbit β-globin polyadenylation signal (Gil and Proudfoot, 1987)
   5178..5194    -  protein_bind   lac operator: The lac repressor binds to the lac operator to inhibit transcription in E. coli. This inhibition can be relieved by adding lactose or isopropyl-β-D-thiogalactopyranoside (IPTG). lac repressor encoded by lacI
   5202..5232    -  promoter       lac promoter: promoter for the E. coli lac operon
   5247..5268    -  protein_bind   CAP binding site: CAP binding activates transcription in the presence of cAMP. E. coli catabolite activator protein
   5281..5320    -  CDS            lacI (fragment): lac repressor; lacI; The lac repressor binds to the lac operator to inhibit transcription in E. coli. This inhibition can be relieved by adding lactose or isopropyl-β-D-thiogalactopyranoside (IPTG).
   5327..5349    +  promoter       SV40 promoter (fragment): SV40 enhancer and early promoter
   5373..5508    +  rep_origin     SV40 ori: SV40 origin of replication
   5528..5662    +  polyA_signal   SV40 poly(A) signal: SV40 polyadenylation signal
   5664..5718    -  CDS            lacI (fragment): lac repressor; lacI; The lac repressor binds to the lac operator to inhibit transcription in E. coli. This inhibition can be relieved by adding lactose or isopropyl-β-D-thiogalactopyranoside (IPTG).
   5901..6489    -  rep_origin     ori: high-copy-number ColE1/pMB1/pBR322/pUC origin of replication
   6660..7520    -  CDS            AmpR: β-lactamase; bla; confers resistance to ampicillin, carbenicillin, and related antibiotics
   7521..96      -  promoter       AmpR promoter (across the origin): bla
>Addgene plasmid #203546 | pCAG-FIP200 (1-640)-msfGFP | addgene full sequence | sequence record 400890 | Addgene NGS Result
TTTTCAATATTATTGAAGCATTTATCAGGGTTATTGTCTCATGAGCGGATACATATTTGAATGTATTTAG
AAAAATAAACAAATAGGGGTTCCGCGCACATTTCCCCGAAAAGTGCCACCTGGGTCGACATTGATTATTG
ACTAGTTATTAATAGTAATCAATTACGGGGTCATTAGTTCATAGCCCATATATGGAGTTCCGCGTTACAT
AACTTACGGTAAATGGCCCGCCTGGCTGACCGCCCAACGACCCCCGCCCATTGACGTCAATAATGACGTA
TGTTCCCATAGTAACGCCAATAGGGACTTTCCATTGACGTCAATGGGTGGAGTATTTACGGTAAACTGCC
CACTTGGCAGTACATCAAGTGTATCATATGCCAAGTACGCCCCCTATTGACGTCAATGACGGTAAATGGC
CCGCCTGGCATTATGCCCAGTACATGACCTTATGGGACTTTCCTACTTGGCAGTACATCTACGTATTAGT
CATCGCTATTACCATGGTCGAGGTGAGCCCCACGTTCTGCTTCACTCTCCCCATCTCCCCCCCCTCCCCA
CCCCCAATTTTGTATTTATTTATTTTTTAATTATTTTGTGCAGCGATGGGGGCGGGGGGGGGGGGGGSGC
GCGCCAGGCGGGGCGGGGCGGGGCGAGGGGCGGGGCGGGGCGAGGCGGAGAGGTGCGGCGGCAGCCAATC
AGAGCGGCGCGCTCCGAAAGTTTCCTTTTATGGCGAGGCGGCGGCGGCGGCGGCCCTATAAAAAGCGAAG
CGCGCGGCGGGCGGGAGTCGCTGCGCGCTGCCTTCGCCCCGTGCCCCGCTCCGCCGCCGCCTCGCGCCGC
CCGCCCCGGCTCTGACTGACCGCGTTACTCCCACAGGTGAGCGGGCGGGACGGCCCTTCTCCTCCGGGCT
GTAATTAGCGCTTGGTTTAATGACGGCTTGTTTCTTTTCTGTGGCTGCGTGAAAGCCTTGAGGGGCTCCG
GGAGGGCCCTTTGTGCGGGGGGAGCGGCTCGGGGGGTGCGTGCGTGTGTGTGTGCGTGGGGAGCGCCGCG
TGCGGCTCCGCGCTGCCCGGCGGCTGTGAGCGCTGCGGGCGCGGCGCGGGGCTTTGTGCGCTCCGCAGTG
TGCGCGAGGGGAGCGCGGCCGGGGGCGGTGCCCCGCGGTGCGGGGGGGGCTGCGAGGGGAACAAAGGCTG
CGTGCGGGGTGTGTGCGTGGGGGGGTGAGCAGGGGGTGTGGGCGCGTCGGTCGGGCTGCAACCCCCCCTG
CACCCCCCTCCCCGAGTTGCTGAGCACGGCCCGGCTTCGGGTGCGGGGCTCCGTACGGGGCGTGGCGCGG
GGCTCGCCGTGCCGGGCGGGGGGTGGCGGCAGGTGGGGGTGCCGGGCGGGGCGGGGCCGCCTCGGGCCGG
GGAGGGCTCGGGGGAGGGGCGCGGCGGCCCCCGGAGCGCCGGCGGCTGTCGAGGCGCGGCGAGCCGCAGC
CATTGCCTTTTATGGTAATCGTGCGAGAGGGCGCAGGGACTTCCTTTGTCCCAAATCTGTGCGGAGCCGA
AATCTGGGAGGCGCCGCCGCACCCCCTCTAGCGGGCGCGGGGCGAAGCGGTGCGGCGCCGGCAGGAAGGA
AATGGGCGGGGAGGGCCTTCGTGCGTCGCCGCGCCGCCGTCCCCTTCTCCCTCTCCAGCCTCGGGGCTGT
CCGCGGGGGGACGGCTGCCTTCGGGGGGGACGGGGCAGGGCGGGGTTCGGCTTCTGGCGTGTGACCGGCG
GCTCTAGAGCCTCTGCTAACCATGTTCATGCCTTCTTCTTTTTCCTACAGCTCCTGGGCAACGTGCTGGT
TATTGTGCTGTCTCATCATTTTGGCAAAGAATTCCTCGATCGACGGTATCGATAGCCACCATGAAGCTCT
ATGTGTTTCTCGTGAATACCGGCACTACCCTGACCTTTGATACCGAACTGACCGTCCAGACCGTGGCTGA
CCTGAAGCATGCTATCCAGTCTAAATACAAGATCGCAATTCAGCACCAGGTGCTGGTGGTCAACGGCGGA
GAGTGCATGGCCGCTGATCGCAGGGTCTGTACCTATTCAGCCGGCACCGACACTAACCCAATCTTCCTCT
TTAATAAGGAGATGATTCTGTGCGATAGACCCCCTGCTATCCCCAAGACCACTTTTAGCACTGAGAACGA
CATGGAAATCAAAGTGGAGGAATCCCTGATGATGCCAGCCGTGTTCCACACCGTCGCTTCTCGCACTCAG
CTGGCACTCGAGATGTACGAAGTGGCCAAGAAACTGTGCTCTTTCTGTGAGGGTCTCGTCCACGATGAAC
ATCTGCAGCACCAGGGCTGGGCAGCCATTATGGCTAACCTGGAGGACTGTTCAAATAGTTATCAGAAACT
GCTCTTCAAGTTTGAGTCTATCTACTCAAACTATCTGCAGAGCATCGAAGACATTAAACTGAAGCTCACA
CACCTGGGAACCGCAGTGAGCGTCATGGCCAAGATCCCTCTGCTCGAGTGCCTGACTAGGCATTCCTACA
GAGAATGTCTGGGTAGGCTCGATAGTCTGCCAGAACACGAGGACAGCGAGAAAGCCGAAATGAAGCGCTC
TACAGAGCTGGTGCTCTCACCTGACATGCCAAGGACAACCAACGAAAGTCTGCTCACCAGCTTCCCAAAG
TCCGTGGAGCATGTCTCCCCCGACACTGCCGATGCTGAATCTGGAAAGGAGATTAGAGAAAGTTGCCAGA
GCACCGTGCACCAGCAGGACGAGACTACAATTGACACTAAGGACGGCGATCTGCCCTTCTTTAACGTCAG
TCTGCTCGATTGGATCAACGTCCAGGACAGACCTAATGATGTGGAGTCCCTGGTCCGGAAGTGCTTTGAT
AGCATGTCCCGTCTGGACCCACGTATCATTCGTCCTTTCATCGCAGAGTGTCGTCAGACCATTGCCAAGC
TGGACAACCAGAATATGAAAGCTATTAAGGGTCTGGAAGATCGGCTCTACGCCCTGGACCAGATGATCGC
TAGCTGTGGACGCCTGGTGAACGAGCAGAAGGAACTCGCTCAGGGTTTCCTGGCAAACCAGAAAAGAGCC
GAGAATCTCAAGGATGCATCAGTGCTGCCTGACCTGTGCCTCAGTCATGCCAATCAGCTGATGATTATGC
TCCAGAACCACCGCAAGCTGCTCGACATCAAACAGAAGTGTACCACTGCTAAACAGGAGCTGGCAAACAA
TCTCCATGTGAGGCTGAAGTGGTGCTGTTTCGTCATGCTGCACGCAGACCAGGATGGCGAGAAGCTCCAG
GCCCTGCTCAGGCTGGTGATTGAGCTGCTCGAAAGAGTGAAGATCGTCGAGGCTCTGTCCACCGTCCCAC
AGATGTACTGCCTGGCAGTGGTCGAGGTGGTCAGACGTAAAATGTTTATCAAGCACTACAGAGAATGGGC
AGGTGCCCTCGTGAAAGATGGCAAGCGTCTGTATGAAGCCGAGAAATCTAAGCGTGAGTCATTCGGCAAA
CTGTTTCGGAAGAGCTTCCTCCGTAACCGGCTGTTCCGCGGACTCGACAGTTGGCCACCCAGCTTTTGCA
CCCAGAAACCTAGGAAGTTCGACTGTGAGCTGCCAGATATCTCCCTCAAGGACCTGCAGTTTCTCCAGTC
CTTCTGCCCATCTGAGGTGCAGCCCTTTCTGAGGGTCCCTCTGCTCTGTGACTTCGAACCTCTGCACCAG
CATGTGCTGGCCCTCCACAACCTCGTCAAGGCTGCACAGAGTCTGGATGAGATGAGCCAGACAATCACCG
ACCTGCTCAGCGAACAGAAGGGTACCGAAAACCTGTACTTCCAATCCGGTTCTATGGTGAGCAAGGGCGA
GGAGCTGTTCACCGGGGTGGTGCCCATCCTGGTCGAGCTGGACGGCGACGTAAACGGCCACAAGTTCAGC
GTGCGCGGCGAGGGCGAGGGCGATGCCACCAACGGCAAGCTGACCCTGAAGTTCATCTGCACCACCGGCA
AGCTGCCCGTGCCCTGGCCCACCCTCGTGACCACCCTGACCTACGGCGTGCAGTGCTTCAGCCGCTACCC
CGACCACATGAAGCAGCACGACTTCTTCAAGTCCGCCATGCCCGAAGGCTACGTCCAGGAGCGCACCATC
TCCTTCAAGGACGACGGCACCTACAAGACCCGCGCCGAGGTGAAGTTCGAGGGCGACACCCTGGTGAACC
GCATCGAGCTGAAGGGCATCGACTTCAAGGAGGACGGCAACATCCTGGGGCACAAGCTGGAGTACAACTT
CAACAGCCACAACGTCTATATCACGGCCGACAAGCAGAAGAACGGCATCAAGGCGAACTTCAAGATCCGC
CACAACGTCGAGGACGGCAGCGTGCAGCTCGCCGACCACTACCAGCAGAACACCCCCATCGGCGACGGCC
CCGTGCTGCTGCCCGACAACCACTACCTGAGCACCCAGTCCAAGCTGAGCAAAGACCCCAACGAGAAGCG
CGATCACATGGTCCTGCTGGAGTTCGTGACCGCCGCCGGGATCACTCTCGGCATGGACGAGCTGTACAAG
CATCACCATCACCATCACCATCACCATCACTAGCTCGAGGAATTCACTCCTCAGGTGCAGGCTGCCTATC
AGAAGGTGGTGGCTGGTGTGGCCAATGCCCTGGCTCACAAATACCACTGAGATCTTTTTCCCTCTGCCAA
AAATTATGGGGACATCATGAAGCCCCTTGAGCATCTGACTTCTGGCTAATAAAGGAAATTTATTTTCATT
GCAATAGTGTGTTGGAATTTTTTGTGTCTCTCACTCGGAAGGACATATGGGAGGGCAAATCATTTAAAAC
ATCAGAATGAGTATTTGGTTTAGAGTTTGGCAACATATGCCCATATGCTGGCTGCCATGAACAAAGGTTG
GCTATAAAGAGGTCATCAGTATATGAAACAGCCCCCTGCTGTCCATTCCTTATTCCATAGAAAAGCCTTG
ACTTGAGGTTAGATTTTTTTTATATTTTGTTTTGTGTTATTTTTTTCTTTAACATCCCTAAAATTTTCCT
TACATGTTTTACTAGCCAGATTTTTCCTCCTCTCCTGACTACTCCCAGTCATAGCTGTCCCTCTTCTCTT
ATGGAGATCCCTCGACCTGCAGCCCAAGCTTGGCGTAATCATGGTCATAGCTGTTTCCTGTGTGAAATTG
TTATCCGCTCACAATTCCACACAACATACGAGCCGGAAGCATAAAGTGTAAAGCCTGGGGTGCCTAATGA
GTGAGCTAACTCACATTAATTGCGTTGCGCTCACTGCCCGCTTTCCAGTCGGGAAACCTGTCGTGCCAGC
GGATCCGCATCTCAATTAGTCAGCAACCATAGTCCCGCCCCTAACTCCGCCCATCCCGCCCCTAACTCCG
CCCAGTTCCGCCCATTCTCCGCCCCATGGCTGACTAATTTTTTTTATTTATGCAGAGGCCGAGGCCGCCT
CGGCCTCTGAGCTATTCCAGAAGTAGTGAGGAGGCTTTTTTGGAGGCCTAGGCTTTTGCAAAAAGCTAAC
TTGTTTATTGCAGCTTATAATGGTTACAAATAAAGCAATAGCATCACAAATTTCACAAATAAAGCATTTT
TTTCACTGCATTCTAGTTGTGGTTTGTCCAAACTCATCAATGTATCTTATCATGTCTGGATCCGCTGCAT
TAATGAATCGGCCAACGCGCGGGGAGAGGCGGTTTGCGTATTGGGCGCTCTTCCGCTTCCTCGCTCACTG
ACTCGCTGCGCTCGGTCGTTCGGCTGCGGCGAGCGGTATCAGCTCACTCAAAGGCGGTAATACGGTTATC
CACAGAATCAGGGGATAACGCAGGAAAGAACATGTGAGCAAAAGGCCAGCAAAAGGCCAGGAACCGTAAA
AAGGCCGCGTTGCTGGCGTTTTTCCATAGGCTCCGCCCCCCTGACGAGCATCACAAAAATCGACGCTCAA
GTCAGAGGTGGCGAAACCCGACAGGACTATAAAGATACCAGGCGTTTCCCCCTGGAAGCTCCCTCGTGCG
CTCTCCTGTTCCGACCCTGCCGCTTACCGGATACCTGTCCGCCTTTCTCCCTTCGGGAAGCGTGGCGCTT
TCTCATAGCTCACGCTGTAGGTATCTCAGTTCGGTGTAGGTCGTTCGCTCCAAGCTGGGCTGTGTGCACG
AACCCCCCGTTCAGCCCGACCGCTGCGCCTTATCCGGTAACTATCGTCTTGAGTCCAACCCGGTAAGACA
CGACTTATCGCCACTGGCAGCAGCCACTGGTAACAGGATTAGCAGAGCGAGGTATGTAGGCGGTGCTACA
GAGTTCTTGAAGTGGTGGCCTAACTACGGCTACACTAGAAGAACAGTATTTGGTATCTGCGCTCTGCTGA
AGCCAGTTACCTTCGGAAAAAGAGTTGGTAGCTCTTGATCCGGCAAACAAACCACCGCTGGTAGCGGTGG
TTTTTTTGTTTGCAAGCAGCAGATTACGCGCAGAAAAAAAGGATCTCAAGAAGATCCTTTGATCTTTTCT
ACGGGGTCTGACGCTCAGTGGAACGAAAACTCACGTTAAGGGATTTTGGTCATGAGATTATCAAAAAGGA
TCTTCACCTAGATCCTTTTAAATTAAAAATGAAGTTTTAAATCAATCTAAAGTATATATGAGTAAACTTG
GTCTGACAGTTACCAATGCTTAATCAGTGAGGCACCTATCTCAGCGATCTGTCTATTTCGTTCATCCATA
GTTGCCTGACTCCCCGTCGTGTAGATAACTACGATACGGGAGGGCTTACCATCTGGCCCCAGTGCTGCAA
TGATACCGCGAGACCCACGCTCACCGGCTCCAGATTTATCAGCAATAAACCAGCCAGCCGGAAGGGCCGA
GCGCAGAAGTGGTCCTGCAACTTTATCCGCCTCCATCCAGTCTATTAATTGTTGCCGGGAAGCTAGAGTA
AGTAGTTCGCCAGTTAATAGTTTGCGCAACGTTGTTGCCATTGCTACAGGCATCGTGGTGTCACGCTCGT
CGTTTGGTATGGCTTCATTCAGCTCCGGTTCCCAACGATCAAGGCGAGTTACATGATCCCCCATGTTGTG
CAAAAAAGCGGTTAGCTCCTTCGGTCCTCCGATCGTTGTCAGAAGTAAGTTGGCCGCAGTGTTATCACTC
ATGGTTATGGCAGCACTGCATAATTCTCTTACTGTCATGCCATCCGTAAGATGCTTTTCTGTGACTGGTG
AGTACTCAACCAAGTCATTCTGAGAATAGTGTATGCGGCGACCGAGTTGCTCTTGCCCGGCGTCAATACG
GGATAATACCGCGCCACATAGCAGAACTTTAAAAGTGCTCATCATTGGAAAACGTTCTTCGGGGCGAAAA
CTCTCAAGGATCTTACCGCTGTTGAGATCCAGTTCGATGTAACCCACTCGTGCACCCAACTGATCTTCAG
CATCTTTTACTTTCACCAGCGTTTCTGGGTGAGCAAAAACAGGAAGGCAAAATGCCGCAAAAAAGGGAAT
AAGGGCGACACGGAAATGTTGAATACTCATACTCTTCCT
