>Addgene plasmid #203546 | pCAG-FIP200 (1-640)-msfGFP | depositor partial sequence | sequence record 394680 | FIP200 (1-640) (ClaI/KpnI)
ATGAAGCTCTATGTGTTTCTCGTGAATACCGGCACTACCCTGACCTTTGATACCGAACTGACCGTCCAGA
CCGTGGCTGACCTGAAGCATGCTATCCAGTCTAAATACAAGATCGCAATTCAGCACCAGGTGCTGGTGGT
CAACGGCGGAGAGTGCATGGCCGCTGATCGCAGGGTCTGTACCTATTCAGCCGGCACCGACACTAACCCA
ATCTTCCTCTTTAATAAGGAGATGATTCTGTGCGATAGACCCCCTGCTATCCCCAAGACCACTTTTAGCA
CTGAGAACGACATGGAAATCAAAGTGGAGGAATCCCTGATGATGCCAGCCGTGTTCCACACCGTCGCTTC
TCGCACTCAGCTGGCACTCGAGATGTACGAAGTGGCCAAGAAACTGTGCTCTTTCTGTGAGGGTCTCGTC
CACGATGAACATCTGCAGCACCAGGGCTGGGCAGCCATTATGGCTAACCTGGAGGACTGTTCAAATAGTT
ATCAGAAACTGCTCTTCAAGTTTGAGTCTATCTACTCAAACTATCTGCAGAGCATCGAAGACATTAAACT
GAAGCTCACACACCTGGGAACCGCAGTGAGCGTCATGGCCAAGATCCCTCTGCTCGAGTGCCTGACTAGG
CATTCCTACAGAGAATGTCTGGGTAGGCTCGATAGTCTGCCAGAACACGAGGACAGCGAGAAAGCCGAAA
TGAAGCGCTCTACAGAGCTGGTGCTCTCACCTGACATGCCAAGGACAACCAACGAAAGTCTGCTCACCAG
CTTCCCAAAGTCCGTGGAGCATGTCTCCCCCGACACTGCCGATGCTGAATCTGGAAAGGAGATTAGAGAA
AGTTGCCAGAGCACCGTGCACCAGCAGGACGAGACTACAATTGACACTAAGGACGGCGATCTGCCCTTCT
TTAACGTCAGTCTGCTCGATTGGATCAACGTCCAGGACAGACCTAATGATGTGGAGTCCCTGGTCCGGAA
GTGCTTTGATAGCATGTCCCGTCTGGACCCACGTATCATTCGTCCTTTCATCGCAGAGTGTCGTCAGACC
ATTGCCAAGCTGGACAACCAGAATATGAAAGCTATTAAGGGTCTGGAAGATCGGCTCTACGCCCTGGACC
AGATGATCGCTAGCTGTGGACGCCTGGTGAACGAGCAGAAGGAACTCGCTCAGGGTTTCCTGGCAAACCA
GAAAAGAGCCGAGAATCTCAAGGATGCATCAGTGCTGCCTGACCTGTGCCTCAGTCATGCCAATCAGCTG
ATGATTATGCTCCAGAACCACCGCAAGCTGCTCGACATCAAACAGAAGTGTACCACTGCTAAACAGGAGC
TGGCAAACAATCTCCATGTGAGGCTGAAGTGGTGCTGTTTCGTCATGCTGCACGCAGACCAGGATGGCGA
GAAGCTCCAGGCCCTGCTCAGGCTGGTGATTGAGCTGCTCGAAAGAGTGAAGATCGTCGAGGCTCTGTCC
ACCGTCCCACAGATGTACTGCCTGGCAGTGGTCGAGGTGGTCAGACGTAAAATGTTTATCAAGCACTACA
GAGAATGGGCAGGTGCCCTCGTGAAAGATGGCAAGCGTCTGTATGAAGCCGAGAAATCTAAGCGTGAGTC
ATTCGGCAAACTGTTTCGGAAGAGCTTCCTCCGTAACCGGCTGTTCCGCGGACTCGACAGTTGGCCACCC
AGCTTTTGCACCCAGAAACCTAGGAAGTTCGACTGTGAGCTGCCAGATATCTCCCTCAAGGACCTGCAGT
TTCTCCAGTCCTTCTGCCCATCTGAGGTGCAGCCCTTTCTGAGGGTCCCTCTGCTCTGTGACTTCGAACC
TCTGCACCAGCATGTGCTGGCCCTCCACAACCTCGTCAAGGCTGCACAGAGTCTGGATGAGATGAGCCAG
ACAATCACCGACCTGCTCAGCGAACAGAAG
