>Addgene plasmid #203546 | pCAG-FIP200 (1-640)-msfGFP | depositor partial sequence | sequence record 394681 | TEVsite-msfGFP-10His (KpnI/xhoI)
GAAAACCTGTACTTCCAATCCGGTTCTATGGTGAGCAAGGGCGAGGAGCTGTTCACCGGGGTGGTGCCCA
TCCTGGTCGAGCTGGACGGCGACGTAAACGGCCACAAGTTCAGCGTGCGCGGCGAGGGCGAGGGCGATGC
CACCAACGGCAAGCTGACCCTGAAGTTCATCTGCACCACCGGCAAGCTGCCCGTGCCCTGGCCCACCCTC
GTGACCACCCTGACCTACGGCGTGCAGTGCTTCAGCCGCTACCCCGACCACATGAAGCAGCACGACTTCT
TCAAGTCCGCCATGCCCGAAGGCTACGTCCAGGAGCGCACCATCTCCTTCAAGGACGACGGCACCTACAA
GACCCGCGCCGAGGTGAAGTTCGAGGGCGACACCCTGGTGAACCGCATCGAGCTGAAGGGCATCGACTTC
AAGGAGGACGGCAACATCCTGGGGCACAAGCTGGAGTACAACTTCAACAGCCACAACGTCTATATCACGG
CCGACAAGCAGAAGAACGGCATCAAGGCGAACTTCAAGATCCGCCACAACGTCGAGGACGGCAGCGTGCA
GCTCGCCGACCACTACCAGCAGAACACCCCCATCGGCGACGGCCCCGTGCTGCTGCCCGACAACCACTAC
CTGAGCACCCAGTCCAAGCTGAGCAAAGACCCCAACGAGAAGCGCGATCACATGGTCCTGCTGGAGTTCG
TGACCGCCGCCGGGATCACTCTCGGCATGGACGAGCTGTACAAGCATCACCATCACCATCACCATCACCA
TCACTAG
